Addgene plasmid #247338: pEF1α-H2B-HaloTag-FRT
Purpose: Expresses H2B-Halo under EF1 promoter and can be integrated into FRT site
Depositing lab: Kazuhiro Maeshima. Depositing organization: National Institute of Genetics. Publication: Dynamic Organization of Chromatin Domains Revealed by Super-Resolution Live-Cell Imaging. Nozaki T, Imai R, Tanbo M, Nagashima R, Tamura S, Tani T, Joti Y, Tomita M, Hibino K, Kanemaki MT, Wendt KS, Okada Y, Nagai T, Maeshima K. Mol Cell. 2017 Jul 20;67(2):282-293.e7. doi: 10.1016/j.molcel.2017.06.018. Epub 2017 Jul 14. PubMed 28712725.
Backbone
  Vector backbone: pEF5
  Backbone manufacturer: Invitrogen, Cat#V602020
  Vector type: Mammalian Expression
  Selectable markers: Hygromycin
Growth in bacteria
  Bacterial resistance: Ampicillin, 100 μg/mL
  Growth temperature: 37°C
  Growth strain: DH5alpha
  Copy number: High Copy
Gene/Insert
  Gene/Insert name: H2B (H2BC11)
  Species: H. sapiens (human)
  Insert size (bp): 1326
  Entrez Gene: H2BC11 (a.k.a. H2B/r, H2BFR, H2BJ, HIST1H2BJ)
  Promoter: EF1α
  Tag / fusion protein: HaloTag (C terminal on insert)
  Cloning method: Other
  Sequencing primers: 5′ T7
Terms and licenses: Academic/Nonprofit Terms; Industry Terms: Not Available to Industry
How to cite: pEF1α-H2B-HaloTag-FRT was a gift from Kazuhiro Maeshima (Addgene plasmid # 247338 ; http://n2t.net/addgene:247338 ; RRID:Addgene_247338)
