[The description below was written by a language model from this plasmid's Addgene catalogue record and pLannotate feature annotations shown in this document.]
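Description:
pEF1α-H2B-HaloTag-FRT is a mammalian expression plasmid built on the Invitrogen pEF5 backbone and designed for FLP-mediated integration into a genomic FRT site. It is about 7.2 kb and is propagated in E. coli as a high-copy plasmid through a ColE1/pUC-type origin with ampicillin selection (AmpR/bla). The annotation also picks up short backbone remnants, including a partial f1 origin, lac promoter/operator sequences, and small fragments resembling SV40, CMV and SRα elements. None of these appears to be a functional part of the expression design.

The payload is human histone H2B (H2BC11, also known as HIST1H2BJ) fused at its C terminus to HaloTag, a modified bacterial dehalogenase that forms a covalent bond with chloroalkane ligands, including cell-permeable fluorescent dyes. The strong constitutive human EF-1α promoter drives the fusion, with a T7 promoter between it and the coding sequence that also serves as a sequencing primer site. A bGH polyadenylation signal lies downstream. A backbone V5 epitope sequence sits between the HaloTag and the poly(A) signal, but the record does not say whether it is translated in frame.

A separate FRT site lies immediately upstream of a hygromycin resistance gene that ends in an SV40 poly(A) signal, and no promoter is annotated directly in front of that gene. This matches the usual Flp-In-style arrangement, in which hygromycin resistance is expected only after FLP recombination places the gene behind a promoter at the host cell's genomic FRT locus. The result is a stable single-site integrant. The associated publication indicates use in labelling nucleosomes for super-resolution live-cell imaging of chromatin domain dynamics.
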