Features (pLannotate 1.2.2; 23 found; start..end, strand, type, name):
     22..905     -  CDS            HaloTag® (fragment): modified bacterial dehalogenase that forms covalent bonds with chloroalkane derivatives
    972..1349    -  CDS            H2B: human histone H2B; HIST1H2BJ
   1442..1460    -  promoter       T7 promoter: promoter for bacteriophage T7 RNA polymerase
   1477..2655    -  promoter       EF-1α promoter: strong constitutive promoter for human elongation factor EF-1α
   2662..2728    -  CDS            small t antigen (fragment): SV40 (simian virus 40) small t antigen
   2737..2756    -  promoter       SRα promoter (fragment): hybrid promoter consisting of the SV40 early promoter plus part of the long terminal repeat of human T-lymphotrophic virus 1
   2753..2771    -  enhancer       CMV enhancer (fragment): human cytomegalovirus immediate early enhancer
   2926..2978    +  misc_feature   bom (fragment): basis of mobility region from pBR322
   3037..3141    +  promoter       AmpR promoter: bla
   3142..4002    +  CDS            AmpR: β-lactamase; bla; confers resistance to ampicillin, carbenicillin, and related antibiotics
   4173..4761    +  rep_origin     ori: high-copy-number ColE1/pMB1/pBR322/pUC origin of replication
   4944..5036    +  CDS            lacI (fragment): lac repressor; lacI; The lac repressor binds to the lac operator to inhibit transcription in E. coli. This inhibition can be relieved by adding lactose or isopropyl-β-D-thiogalactopyranoside (IPTG).
   5049..5070    +  protein_bind   CAP binding site: CAP binding activates transcription in the presence of cAMP. E. coli catabolite activator protein
   5085..5115    +  promoter       lac promoter: promoter for the E. coli lac operon
   5123..5139    +  protein_bind   lac operator: The lac repressor binds to the lac operator to inhibit transcription in E. coli. This inhibition can be relieved by adding lactose or isopropyl-β-D-thiogalactopyranoside (IPTG). lac repressor encoded by lacI
   5212..5333    -  polyA_signal   SV40 poly(A) signal: SV40 polyadenylation signal
   5328..5453    -  CDS            ble (fragment): BLE_KLEPN - Experimental evidence at protein level: Swiss-Prot protein existence level 1. Binding protein with a strong affinity to the bleomycin family of antibiotics. Binds to CL990; an antimitotic-antibiotic compound. From Klebsiella pneumoniae.
   5463..6485    -  CDS            HygR: aminoglycoside phosphotransferase from E. coli; aph(4)-Ia; confers resistance to hygromycin
   6493..6540    -  protein_bind   FRT: FLP-mediated recombination occurs in the 8-bp core sequence TCTAGAAA (Turan and Bode, 2011). FLP recombinase from the Saccharomyces cerevisiae 2μ plasmid
   6545..6778    -  rep_origin     f1 ori (fragment) (sequence partly withheld): f1 bacteriophage origin of replication; arrow indicates direction of (+) strand synthesis
   6799..6820    -  promoter       SV40 promoter (fragment): SV40 enhancer and early promoter
   6824..7048    -  polyA_signal   bGH poly(A) signal: bovine growth hormone polyadenylation signal
   7092..7133    -  CDS            V5 tag: epitope tag from simian virus 5
>Addgene plasmid #247338 | pEF1α-H2B-HaloTag-FRT | addgene full sequence | sequence record 491711 | Addgene NGS Result
TAGACTCGAGCGGCCGCTTAACCGGAAATCTCCAGAGTAGACAGCCAGCGCGCGATCTCGCTGCCGATCA
GGTCCGGGTTGTCTTCTTGCAGCAGATTCAGACCCGGGCCGATGTCCACAGCCTTGCAGTTAGGCAGGCT
TTTGGCCAGGCGAGCGGCTTCGGCCGGTGGGATCAGAACGCCTGGGGTGCCCCAGAACAGCAGCTTCGGG
ACAGGGGACTGGTGCAGCCAGTCCATGTATTCTTCGACCAGCGCGACGATGTTCGCTGGCTCACCGGCGA
TTGGCAGCTCGTTTGGGAAGCGCCACAGTGGCTCGCGGTCAACAGGATTCAGGAACGGCTCGCGGTAATG
GTCCATCTCGACTTCAGTCAGCGGGCGGACGACACCCATCGGCAGCGTACCCTCGATAAAAACGTTCTGA
TCGATGATCAGCTTGCGGCCGACGTCGGTGGTGCGGAAGGCCTGGAAGGTCTCGCGGGCAAATTCTGGCC
ATTCGTCCCAGGTCGGGATAGGGCGGATGAACTCCATAAATGCAATACCTTTGACGCGCTCTGGATTGCG
CTTGGCCCAGTGGAAACCCAGAGCGGAGCCCCAGTCGTGAATGACCAGGACGACCTCTTCCAGACCCAGG
GCTTCGATGAAGGCATCCATGAAGCGGACGTGGTCGTCGAAGAAATAACCCAGGTCTGGTTTGTCGGATT
TGCCCATACCGATCAGGTCTGGAGCAATGCAGCGATGGGTCGGTGCAACATGCGGGATGATGTTGCGCCA
CACGTAGGAGGAGGTCGGGTTACCGTGCAGGAACAGCACAGGGGTGCCATCGCGCGGACCAACATCGACG
TAGTGCATGCGCTCGCCCAGGACTTCCACATAATGGGGGTCGAATGGAAAGCCAGTACCGATTTCGGATC
CAGACCCGCCACCTCCTGAGCCTCCACCGCCACTTAGCGGCCGCCACTGTGCTGGATGATCCTTAGCGCT
GGTGTACTTGGTGATGGCCTTAGTACCCTCGGACACGGCGTGCTTGGCCAACTCCCCAGGCAGCAGCAGG
CGCACGGCCGTCTGGATCTCCCTGGAGGTGATGGTCGAGCGCTTGTTGTAATGCGCCAGGCGGGAAGCCT
CACCTGCGATGCGCTCGAAAATGTCGTTCACAAACGAATTCATGATGCCCATGGCCTTGGACGAAATGCC
GGTGTCAGGGTGGACCTGCTTCAGAACCTTGTACACATAGATGGAATAGCTCTCCTTGCGGCTGCGCTTG
CGCTTCTTGCCGCCTTTCTTCTGCGCCTTAGTCACCGCCTTCTTGGAGCCCTTTTTCGGGGCGGGAGCAG
ACTTCGCTGGCTCTGGCATGGTGGCGGTACCGTCGACATCTGCAGAATTCCACCACACTGGACTAGTGGA
TCCGAGCTCGGTACCAAGCTTACCTAGCCAGCTTGGGTCTCCCTATAGTGAGTCGTATTAGTACCAAGCT
AATTCCTCACGACACCTGAAATGGAAGAAAAAAACTTTGAACCACTGTCTGAGGCTTGAGAATGAACCAA
GATCCAAACTCAAAAAGGGCAAATTCCAAGGAGAATTACATCAAGTGCCAAGCTGGCCTAACTTCAGTCT
CCACCCACTCAGTGTGGGGAAACTCCATCGCATAAAACCCCTCCCCCCAACCTAAAGACGACGTACTCCA
AAAGCTCGAGAACTAATCGAGGTGCCTGGACGGCGCCCGGTACTCCGTGGAGTCACATGAAGCGACGGCT
GAGGACGGAAAGGCCCTTTTCCTTTGTGTGGGTGACTCACCCGCCCGCTCTCCCGAGCGCCGCGTCCTCC
ATTTTGAGCTCCCTGCAGCAGGGCCGGGAAGCGGCCATCTTTCCGCTCACGCAACTGGTGCCGACCGGGC
CAGCCTTGCCGCCCAGGGCGGGGCGATACACGGCGGCGCGAGGCCAGGCACCAGAGCAGGCCGGCCAGCT
TGAGACTACCCCCGTCCGATTCTCGGTGGCCGCGCTCGCAGGCCCCGCCTCGCCGAACATGTGCGCTGGG
ACGCACGGGCCCCGTCGCCGCCCGCGGCCCCAAAAACCGAAATACCAGTGTGCAGATCTTGGCCCGCATT
TACAAGACTATCTTGCCAGAAAAAAAGCGTCGCAGCAGGTCATCAAAAATTTTAAATGGCTAGAGACTTA
TCGAAAGCAGCGAGACAGGCGCGAAGGTGCCACCAGATTCGCACGCGGCGGCCCCAGCGCCCAGGCCAGG
CCTCAACTCAAGCACGAGGCGAAGGGGCTCCTTAAGCGCAAGGCCTCGAACTCTCCCACCCACTTCCAAC
CCGAAGCTCGGGATCAAGAATCACGTACTGCAGCCAGGTGGAAGTAATTCAAGGCACGCAAGGGCCATAA
CCCGTAAAGAGGCCAGGCCCGCGGGAACCACACACGGCACTTACCTGTGTTCTGGCGGCAAACCCGTTGC
GAAAAAGAACGTTCACGGCGACTACTGCACTTATATACGGTTCTCCCCCACCCTCGGGAAAAAGGCGGAG
CCAGTACACGACATCACTTTCCCAGTTTACCCCGCGCCACCTTCTCTAGGCACCGGTTCAATTGCCGACC
CCTCCCCCCAACTTCTCGGGGACTGTGGGCGATGTGCGCTCTGCCCACTGACGGGCACCGGAGCCAATTC
CCACTCCTTTCAAGACCTAGAAGGTCCATTAGCTGCAAAGATTCCTCTCTGTTTAAAACTTTATCCATCT
TTGCAAAGCTTTTTGCAAAAGCCTAGTCAATAATCAATGTCAACGCGTATATCTGGCCCGTACATCGCGA
AGCAGCGCAAAACGCCTAACCCTAAGCAGATTCTTCATGCAATTGTCGGTCAAGCCTTGCCTTGTTGTAG
CTTAAATTTTGCTCGCGCACTACTCAGCGACCTCCAACACACAAGCAGGGAGCAGATACTGGCTTAACTA
TGCGGCATCAGAGCAGATTGTACTGAGAGTGCACCATAGGGGATCGGGAGATCTCCCGATCCGTCGACGT
CAGGTGGCACTTTTCGGGGAAATGTGCGCGGAACCCCTATTTGTTTATTTTTCTAAATACATTCAAATAT
GTATCCGCTCATGAGACAATAACCCTGATAAATGCTTCAATAATATTGAAAAAGGAAGAGTATGAGTATT
CAACATTTCCGTGTCGCCCTTATTCCCTTTTTTGCGGCATTTTGCCTTCCTGTTTTTGCTCACCCAGAAA
CGCTGGTGAAAGTAAAAGATGCTGAAGATCAGTTGGGTGCACGAGTGGGTTACATCGAACTGGATCTCAA
CAGCGGTAAGATCCTTGAGAGTTTTCGCCCCGAAGAACGTTTTCCAATGATGAGCACTTTTAAAGTTCTG
CTATGTGGCGCGGTATTATCCCGTATTGACGCCGGGCAAGAGCAACTCGGTCGCCGCATACACTATTCTC
AGAATGACTTGGTTGAGTACTCACCAGTCACAGAAAAGCATCTTACGGATGGCATGACAGTAAGAGAATT
ATGCAGTGCTGCCATAACCATGAGTGATAACACTGCGGCCAACTTACTTCTGACAACGATCGGAGGACCG
AAGGAGCTAACCGCTTTTTTGCACAACATGGGGGATCATGTAACTCGCCTTGATCGTTGGGAACCGGAGC
TGAATGAAGCCATACCAAACGACGAGCGTGACACCACGATGCCTGTAGCAATGGCAACAACGTTGCGCAA
ACTATTAACTGGCGAACTACTTACTCTAGCTTCCCGGCAACAATTAATAGACTGGATGGAGGCGGATAAA
GTTGCAGGACCACTTCTGCGCTCGGCCCTTCCGGCTGGCTGGTTTATTGCTGATAAATCTGGAGCCGGTG
AGCGTGGGTCTCGCGGTATCATTGCAGCACTGGGGCCAGATGGTAAGCCCTCCCGTATCGTAGTTATCTA
CACGACGGGGAGTCAGGCAACTATGGATGAACGAAATAGACAGATCGCTGAGATAGGTGCCTCACTGATT
AAGCATTGGTAACTGTCAGACCAAGTTTACTCATATATACTTTAGATTGATTTAAAACTTCATTTTTAAT
TTAAAAGGATCTAGGTGAAGATCCTTTTTGATAATCTCATGACCAAAATCCCTTAACGTGAGTTTTCGTT
CCACTGAGCGTCAGACCCCGTAGAAAAGATCAAAGGATCTTCTTGAGATCCTTTTTTTCTGCGCGTAATC
TGCTGCTTGCAAACAAAAAAACCACCGCTACCAGCGGTGGTTTGTTTGCCGGATCAAGAGCTACCAACTC
TTTTTCCGAAGGTAACTGGCTTCAGCAGAGCGCAGATACCAAATACTGTTCTTCTAGTGTAGCCGTAGTT
AGGCCACCACTTCAAGAACTCTGTAGCACCGCCTACATACCTCGCTCTGCTAATCCTGTTACCAGTGGCT
GCTGCCAGTGGCGATAAGTCGTGTCTTACCGGGTTGGACTCAAGACGATAGTTACCGGATAAGGCGCAGC
GGTCGGGCTGAACGGGGGGTTCGTGCACACAGCCCAGCTTGGAGCGAACGACCTACACCGAACTGAGATA
CCTACAGCGTGAGCTATGAGAAAGCGCCACGCTTCCCGAAGGGAGAAAGGCGGACAGGTATCCGGTAAGC
GGCAGGGTCGGAACAGGAGAGCGCACGAGGGAGCTTCCAGGGGGAAACGCCTGGTATCTTTATAGTCCTG
TCGGGTTTCGCCACCTCTGACTTGAGCGTCGATTTTTGTGATGCTCGTCAGGGGGGCGGAGCCTATGGAA
AAACGCCAGCAACGCGGCCTTTTTACGGTTCCTGGCCTTTTGCTGGCCTTTTGCTCACATGTTCTTTCCT
GCGTTATCCCCTGATTCTGTGGATAACCGTATTACCGCCTTTGAGTGAGCTGATACCGCTCGCCGCAGCC
GAACGACCGAGCGCAGCGAGTCAGTGAGCGAGGAAGCGGAAGAGCGCCCAATACGCAAACCGCCTCTCCC
CGCGCGTTGGCCGATTCATTAATGCAGCTGGCACGACAGGTTTCCCGACTGGAAAGCGGGCAGTGAGCGC
AACGCAATTAATGTGAGTTAGCTCACTCATTAGGCACCCCAGGCTTTACACTTTATGCTTCCGGCTCGTA
TGTTGTGTGGAATTGTGAGCGGATAACAATTTCACACAGGAAACAGCTATGACCATGATTACGCCAAGCT
CTAGCTAGAGGTCGACGGTATACAGACATGATAAGATACATTGATGAGTTTGGACAAACCACAACTAGAA
TGCAGTGAAAAAAATGCTTTATTTGTGAAATTTGTGATGCTATTGCTTTATTTGTAACCATTATAAGCTG
CAATAAACAAGTTGGGGTGGGCGAAGAACTCCAGCATGAGATCCCCGCGCTGGAGGATCATCCAGCCGGC
GTCCCGGAAAACGATTCCGAAGCCCAACCTTTCATAGAAGGCGGCGGTGGAATCGAAATCTCGTAGTACG
TGCTATTCCTTTGCCCTCGGACGAGTGCTGGGGCGTCGGTTTCCACTATCGGCGAGTACTTCTACACAGC
CATCGGTCCAGACGGCCGCGCTTCTGCGGGCGATTTGTGTACGCCCGACAGTCCCGGCTCCGGATCGGAC
GATTGCGTCGCATCGACCCTGCGCCCAAGCTGCATCATCGAAATTGCCGTCAACCAAGCTCTGATAGAGT
TGGTCAAGACCAATGCGGAGCATATACGCCCGGAGCCGCGGCGATCCTGCAAGCTCCGGATGCCTCCGCT
CGAAGTAGCGCGTCTGCTGCTCCATACAAGCCAACCACGGCCTCCAGAAGAAGATGTTGGCGACCTCGTA
TTGGGAATCCCCGAACATCGCCTCGCTCCAGTCAATGACCGCTGTTATGCGGCCATTGTCCGTCAGGACA
TTGTTGGAGCCGAAATCCGCGTGCACGAGGTGCCGGACTTCGGGGCAGTCCTCGGCCCAAAGCATCAGCT
CATCGAGAGCCTGCGCGACGGACGCACTGACGGTGTCGTCCATCACAGTTTGCCAGTGATACACATGGGG
ATCAGCAATCGCGCATATGAAATCACGCCATGTAGTGTATTGACCGATTCCTTGCGGTCCGAATGGGCCG
AACCCGCTCGTCTGGCTAAGATCGGCCGCAGCGATCGCATCCATGGCCTCCGCGACCGGCTGCAGAACAG
CGGGCAGTTCGGTTTCAGGCAGGTCTTGCAACGTGACACCCTGTGCACGGCGGGAGATGCAATAGGTCAG
GCTCTCGCTGAATTCCCCAATGTCAAGCACTTCCGGAATCGGGAGCGCGGCCGATGCAAAGTGCCGATAA
ACATAACGATCTTTGTAGAAACCATCGGCGCAGCTATTTACCCGCAGGACATATCCACGCCCTCCTACAT
CGAAGCTGAAAGCACGAGATTCTTCGCCCTCCGAGAGCTGCATCAGGTCGGAGACGCTGTCGAACTTTTC
GATCAGAAACTTCTCGACAGACGTCGCGGTGAGTTCAGGCTTTTTGGCCAAGGAAGTTCCTATACTTTCT
AGAGAATAGGAACTTCGGAATAGGAACTTCTAGGTACGTGAACCATCACCCT
[91 nt withheld, positions 6563-6653]
G
[124 nt withheld, positions 6655-6778]
GGGGATACCCCCTAGAGCCCCAGCTGGTTCTTTCCGCCTCAGAAGCCATAGAGCCCACCGCATCCCCAGC
ATGCCTGCTATTGTCTTCCCAATCCTCCCCCTTGCTGTCCTGCCCCACCCCACCCCCCAGAATAGAATGA
CACCTACTCAGACAATGCGATGCAATTTCCTCATTTTATTAGGAAAGGACAGTGGGAGTGGCACCTTCCA
GGGTCAAGGAAGGCACGGGGGAGGGGCAAACAACAGATGGCTGGCAACTAGAAGGCACAGTCGAGGCTGA
TCAGCGGGTTTAAACTCATTACTAACCGGTACGCGTAGAATCGAGACCGAGGAGAGGGTTAGGGATAGGC
TTACCTTCGAACCGCGGGCCCTC
